Addgene plasmid #13998: RCAS(A) cIhh (CT#432)
Depositing lab: Cliff Tabin. Depositing organization: Harvard Medical School. Publication: Regulation of rate of cartilage differentiation by Indian hedgehog and PTH-related protein. Vortkamp A, Lee K, Lanske B, Segre GV, Kronenberg HM, Tabin CJ. Science. 1996 Aug 2. 273(5275):613-22. 10.1126/science.273.5275.613 PubMed 8662546.
Backbone
  Vector backbone: RCASBP(A)
  Backbone size w/o insert (bp): 11600
  Vector type: Retroviral ; avian expression
Growth in bacteria
  Bacterial resistance: Ampicillin, 100 μg/mL
  Growth temperature: 37°C
  Growth strain: DH5alpha
  Copy number: Low Copy
Gene/Insert
  Gene/Insert name: Ihh
  Species: G. gallus (chicken)
  Insert size (bp): 1350
  Entrez Gene: IHH
  Cloning method: Restriction Enzyme; 5′ cloning site ClaI (not destroyed); 3′ cloning site ClaI (not destroyed)
  Sequencing primers: 5′ RCAS-F
Terms and licenses: Academic/Nonprofit Terms; Industry Terms: Not Available to Industry
Depositor comments: Start codon (328) to BamHI site of Ihh, from Andrea Vortkamp.
How to cite: RCAS(A) cIhh (CT#432) was a gift from Cliff Tabin (Addgene plasmid # 13998 ; http://n2t.net/addgene:13998 ; RRID:Addgene_13998)
