[The description below was written by a language model from this plasmid's Addgene catalogue record.]
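Description:
RCAS(A) cIhh is a replication-competent avian retroviral vector carrying chicken Indian hedgehog (Ihh), built on the RCASBP(A) backbone of about 11.6 kb. RCAS vectors derive from Rous sarcoma virus: the src oncogene is replaced by a cloning site, while the viral gag, pol and env genes are kept. Transfected avian cells therefore produce infectious virus that spreads through permissive tissue without a helper. The "BP" designation refers to the Bryan high-titre polymerase variant of this vector family, and "(A)" denotes the subgroup A envelope, which restricts infection to cells bearing the matching avian receptor. In bacteria the plasmid is maintained at low copy and selected with ampicillin. No feature table is supplied, so the origin of replication and the exact layout of viral elements are not documented in the record.

The insert is roughly 1.35 kb of Gallus gallus Ihh, cloned into the ClaI site with the site preserved on both sides. According to the depositor comment, the fragment runs from the start codon to a BamHI site in the Ihh cDNA. The record lists no epitope tags or reporters and no dedicated internal promoter. In RCAS vectors generally, a gene placed at the ClaI site is expressed from a spliced message driven by the viral long terminal repeat.

The associated publication concerns regulation of the rate of cartilage differentiation by Indian hedgehog and PTH-related protein. This is consistent with use of the construct to misexpress Ihh in chick embryonic tissue, such as developing skeletal elements, and to examine the effects of ectopic hedgehog signalling.
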