>Addgene plasmid #13998 | RCAS(A) cIhh (CT#432) | addgene partial sequence | sequence record 44722 | RCAS-F 5'-ACATGGGTGGTGGTATAGCGCTTGCG-3'
GAGGAAGAAGCTATTGGTAATTGTGAAATACGCTTTTGTCTGTGTGCTGCAGGAGCTGAGCTGACTCTGC
TGGTGGCCTCGCGTACCACTGTGGCATCGATTCTAGACCACTGTGGCCAGGCGGTAGCTGGGACGTGCAG
CCGACCACCATGAAGCCGGCGCGGCTGCTGCTGCTGCTGAGCGGGTGCGCGCTGCTGCTGGCGCCGGCCG
TGCGCTGCTGCGGGCCGGGCAGGGTTGTGGGCAGCCGCCGCCGGCCGCCCCGCAAGCTCATCCCGCTCGC
CTACAAGCAGTTCAGCCCCAACGTGCCCGAGAAGACGCTGGGGGCCAGCGGGCGCTACGAGGGCAAGATC
GCGCGGAACTCGGAGCGCTTCAAGGAGCTCACGCCCAACTACAACCCCGACATCATCTTCAAGGACGAGG
AGAACACCGGCGCCGACCGGCTCATGACCCAGCGCTGCAAGGACCGCCTGAACTCCCTGGCCATCTCCGT
CATGAACCAGTGGCCGGGGGTGAAGCTGCGGGTGACGGAGGGCTGGGATGAGGACGGCCACCACTCGGAG
GAGTCGCTGCATTACGAGGGCCGAGCCGTGGACATCACGACGTCAGACAGGGACCGCAACAAGTACGGCA
TGCTTGCCCGCCTGGCTGTGGAGGCCGGCTTTGACTGGGTCTACTACGAGTCCAAGGCGCACATCCACTG
CTCCGTCAAGTCAGAGCACTCGGCTGCCGCGAAGACGGGCGGCTGCTTCCCCGGGCGGGCGCTGGCGACG
CTGGAGAACGGTGCCCGGACGCCACTGTGGGCACTGCGGCCGGGCCAGCGGGTGCTGGCGATGGACGGGG
CGGGCCGGCCCACCTACAGCGACTTCCTGGCCTTCCTGGACAATGGAGCCGCGCGCCCTCACTG
